Addgene plasmid #91599: pPN170
Purpose: Express sgRNA targeting human DLGAP1
Depositing lab: Lindy Barrett. Depositing organization: Broad Institute. Publication: A Scaled Framework for CRISPR Editing of Human Pluripotent Stem Cells to Study Psychiatric Disease. Hazelbaker DZ, Beccard A, Bara AM, Dabkowski N, Messana A, Mazzucato P, Lam D, Manning D, Eggan K, Barrett LE. Stem Cell Reports. 2017 Oct 10;9(4):1315-1327. doi: 10.1016/j.stemcr.2017.09.006. PubMed 29020615.
Backbone
  Vector backbone: pUC19-U6 promoter
  Vector type: CRISPR
Growth in bacteria
  Bacterial resistance: Ampicillin, 100 μg/mL
  Growth temperature: 37°C
  Growth strain: DH5alpha
  Copy number: High Copy
Gene/Insert
  Gene/Insert name: DLGAP1 (alt name: NM_004746.3)
  gRNA/shRNA sequence: TTCATCATCTTTACCTCGTG
  Species: H. sapiens (human)
  Insert size (bp): 21
  Entrez Gene: DLGAP1 (a.k.a. DAP-1, DAP-1-ALPHA, DAP-1-BETA, DAP1, DLGAP1A, DLGAP1B, GKAP, SAPAP1)
  Promoter: U6
  Cloning method: Restriction Enzyme; 5′ cloning site BbsI (destroyed during cloning); 3′ cloning site BbsI (destroyed during cloning)
  Sequencing primers: 5′ M13F (-21)
Terms and licenses: Academic/Nonprofit Terms; Industry Terms: Not Available to Industry
How to cite: pPN170 was a gift from Lindy Barrett (Addgene plasmid # 91599 ; http://n2t.net/addgene:91599 ; RRID:Addgene_91599)
