[The description below was written by a language model from this plasmid's Addgene catalogue record and pLannotate feature annotations shown in this document.]
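Description:
pPN170 is a small (about 3 kb) CRISPR guide RNA expression plasmid built on a pUC19 backbone carrying a U6 promoter cassette. It is maintained in E. coli through the high-copy ColE1/pUC origin of replication and selected with ampicillin via the β-lactamase (AmpR) gene and its native promoter. The remaining annotated elements are remnants of the pUC19 parent and play no role in the plasmid's intended function: the lac promoter, lac operator and CAP binding site, fragments of lacZα, lacI, rop and bom, and a partial multiple cloning site.

The payload is a single-guide RNA targeting human DLGAP1, which encodes a protein also known as GKAP or SAPAP1. The human U6 promoter, an RNA polymerase III promoter suited to producing short, uncapped transcripts, drives a roughly 20-nucleotide spacer placed directly upstream of the Streptococcus pyogenes Cas9 gRNA scaffold. The spacer was inserted as a short oligonucleotide duplex between BbsI sites, which were destroyed in the process, as is typical for this type IIS cloning strategy. In the feature table the spacer corresponds to the unannotated gap between the U6 promoter and the scaffold.

The plasmid encodes no Cas9 and carries no mammalian selection marker or reporter, so the nuclease must be supplied separately, for example from a co-delivered plasmid. According to the record, pPN170 comes from a scaled CRISPR editing framework for human pluripotent stem cells, aimed at genes relevant to psychiatric disease, and it is used to direct SpCas9 to the DLGAP1 locus in human cells.
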