Features (pLannotate 1.2.2; 13 found; start..end, strand, type, name):
      1..241     +  promoter       U6 promoter: RNA polymerase III promoter for human U6 snRNA
    271..346     +  misc_RNA       gRNA scaffold: guide RNA scaffold for the Streptococcus pyogenes CRISPR/Cas9 system
    395..411     -  protein_bind   lac operator: The lac repressor binds to the lac operator to inhibit transcription in E. coli. This inhibition can be relieved by adding lactose or isopropyl-β-D-thiogalactopyranoside (IPTG). lac repressor encoded by lacI
    419..449     -  promoter       lac promoter: promoter for the E. coli lac operon
    464..485     -  protein_bind   CAP binding site: CAP binding activates transcription in the presence of cAMP. E. coli catabolite activator protein
    498..590     -  CDS            lacI (fragment): lac repressor; lacI; The lac repressor binds to the lac operator to inhibit transcription in E. coli. This inhibition can be relieved by adding lactose or isopropyl-β-D-thiogalactopyranoside (IPTG).
    773..1361    -  rep_origin     ori: high-copy-number ColE1/pMB1/pBR322/pUC origin of replication
   1532..2392    -  CDS            AmpR: β-lactamase; bla; confers resistance to ampicillin, carbenicillin, and related antibiotics
   2393..2497    -  promoter       AmpR promoter: bla
   2592..2627    +  CDS            rop (fragment): Rop protein, which maintains plasmids at low copy number; rop
   2729..2828    +  misc_feature   bom (fragment): basis of mobility region from pBR322
   2834..2991    -  CDS            lacZα (fragment): LacZα fragment of β-galactosidase; lacZ fragment
   2988..3014    +  misc_feature   MCS (fragment): pUC18/19 multiple cloning site
>Addgene plasmid #91599 | pPN170 | addgene full sequence | sequence record 180175 | Addgene NGS Result
GAGGGCCTATTTCCCATGATTCCTTCATATTTGCATATACGATACAAGGCTGTTAGAGAGATAATTGGAA
TTAATTTGACTGTAAACACAAAGATATTAGTACAAAATACGTGACGTAGAAAGTAATAATTTCTTGGGTA
GTTTGCAGTTTTAAAATTATGTTTTAAAATGGACTATCATATGCTTACCGTAACTTGAAAGTATTTCGAT
TTCTTGGCTTTATATATCTTGTGGAAAGGACGAAACACCGTTCATCATCTTTACCTCGTGGTTTTAGAGC
TAGAAATAGCAAGTTAAAATAAGGCTAGTCCGTTATCAACTTGAAAAAGTGGCACCGAGTCGGTGCTTTT
TTAAGCTTGGCGTAATCATGGTCATAGCTGTTTCCTGTGTGAAATTGTTATCCGCTCACAATTCCACACA
ACATACGAGCCGGAAGCATAAAGTGTAAAGCCTGGGGTGCCTAATGAGTGAGCTAACTCACATTAATTGC
GTTGCGCTCACTGCCCGCTTTCCAGTCGGGAAACCTGTCGTGCCAGCTGCATTAATGAATCGGCCAACGC
GCGGGGAGAGGCGGTTTGCGTATTGGGCGCTCTTCCGCTTCCTCGCTCACTGACTCGCTGCGCTCGGTCG
TTCGGCTGCGGCGAGCGGTATCAGCTCACTCAAAGGCGGTAATACGGTTATCCACAGAATCAGGGGATAA
CGCAGGAAAGAACATGTGAGCAAAAGGCCAGCAAAAGGCCAGGAACCGTAAAAAGGCCGCGTTGCTGGCG
TTTTTCCATAGGCTCCGCCCCCCTGACGAGCATCACAAAAATCGACGCTCAAGTCAGAGGTGGCGAAACC
CGACAGGACTATAAAGATACCAGGCGTTTCCCCCTGGAAGCTCCCTCGTGCGCTCTCCTGTTCCGACCCT
GCCGCTTACCGGATACCTGTCCGCCTTTCTCCCTTCGGGAAGCGTGGCGCTTTCTCATAGCTCACGCTGT
AGGTATCTCAGTTCGGTGTAGGTCGTTCGCTCCAAGCTGGGCTGTGTGCACGAACCCCCCGTTCAGCCCG
ACCGCTGCGCCTTATCCGGTAACTATCGTCTTGAGTCCAACCCGGTAAGACACGACTTATCGCCACTGGC
AGCAGCCACTGGTAACAGGATTAGCAGAGCGAGGTATGTAGGCGGTGCTACAGAGTTCTTGAAGTGGTGG
CCTAACTACGGCTACACTAGAAGAACAGTATTTGGTATCTGCGCTCTGCTGAAGCCAGTTACCTTCGGAA
AAAGAGTTGGTAGCTCTTGATCCGGCAAACAAACCACCGCTGGTAGCGGTGGTTTTTTTGTTTGCAAGCA
GCAGATTACGCGCAGAAAAAAAGGATCTCAAGAAGATCCTTTGATCTTTTCTACGGGGTCTGACGCTCAG
TGGAACGAAAACTCACGTTAAGGGATTTTGGTCATGAGATTATCAAAAAGGATCTTCACCTAGATCCTTT
TAAATTAAAAATGAAGTTTTAAATCAATCTAAAGTATATATGAGTAAACTTGGTCTGACAGTTACCAATG
CTTAATCAGTGAGGCACCTATCTCAGCGATCTGTCTATTTCGTTCATCCATAGTTGCCTGACTCCCCGTC
GTGTAGATAACTACGATACGGGAGGGCTTACCATCTGGCCCCAGTGCTGCAATGATACCGCGAGACCCAC
GCTCACCGGCTCCAGATTTATCAGCAATAAACCAGCCAGCCGGAAGGGCCGAGCGCAGAAGTGGTCCTGC
AACTTTATCCGCCTCCATCCAGTCTATTAATTGTTGCCGGGAAGCTAGAGTAAGTAGTTCGCCAGTTAAT
AGTTTGCGCAACGTTGTTGCCATTGCTACAGGCATCGTGGTGTCACGCTCGTCGTTTGGTATGGCTTCAT
TCAGCTCCGGTTCCCAACGATCAAGGCGAGTTACATGATCCCCCATGTTGTGCAAAAAAGCGGTTAGCTC
CTTCGGTCCTCCGATCGTTGTCAGAAGTAAGTTGGCCGCAGTGTTATCACTCATGGTTATGGCAGCACTG
CATAATTCTCTTACTGTCATGCCATCCGTAAGATGCTTTTCTGTGACTGGTGAGTACTCAACCAAGTCAT
TCTGAGAATAGTGTATGCGGCGACCGAGTTGCTCTTGCCCGGCGTCAATACGGGATAATACCGCGCCACA
TAGCAGAACTTTAAAAGTGCTCATCATTGGAAAACGTTCTTCGGGGCGAAAACTCTCAAGGATCTTACCG
CTGTTGAGATCCAGTTCGATGTAACCCACTCGTGCACCCAACTGATCTTCAGCATCTTTTACTTTCACCA
GCGTTTCTGGGTGAGCAAAAACAGGAAGGCAAAATGCCGCAAAAAAGGGAATAAGGGCGACACGGAAATG
TTGAATACTCATACTCTTCCTTTTTCAATATTATTGAAGCATTTATCAGGGTTATTGTCTCATGAGCGGA
TACATATTTGAATGTATTTAGAAAAATAAACAAATAGGGGTTCCGCGCACATTTCCCCGAAAAGTGCCAC
CTGACGTCTAAGAAACCATTATTATCATGACATTAACCTATAAAAATAGGCGTATCACGAGGCCCTTTCG
TCTCGCGCGTTTCGGTGATGACGGTGAAAACCTCTGACACATGCAGCTCCCGGAGACGGTCACAGCTTGT
CTGTAAGCGGATGCCGGGAGCAGACAAGCCCGTCAGGGCGCGTCAGCGGGTGTTGGCGGGTGTCGGGGCT
GGCTTAACTATGCGGCATCAGAGCAGATTGTACTGAGAGTGCACCATATGCGGTGTGAAATACCGCACAG
ATGCGTAAGGAGAAAATACCGCATCAGGCGCCATTCGCCATTCAGGCTGCGCAACTGTTGGGAAGGGCGA
TCGGTGCGGGCCTCTTCGCTATTACGCCAGCTGGCGAAAGGGGGATGTGCTGCAAGGCGATTAAGTTGGG
TAACGCCAGGGTTTTCCCAGTCACGACGTTGTAAAACGACGGCCAGTGAATTCGAGCTCGGTACCCGGGG
ATCCGTTAATTAA
